Addgene plasmid #244670: CL20_mEGFP_FOidr_118
Purpose: Express mEGFP-tagged intrinsically disordered protein (IDR), FOidr_118, derived from human fusion protein NUP98_HOXD13; NUP98_KDM5A; NUP98_NSD1
Depositing lab: Richard Kriwacki. Depositing organization: St. Jude Children's Research Hospital. Publication: Proteome-wide computational analyses reveal links between protein condensate formation and RNA biology. Maiti S, Tripathi S, Baggett DW, Phillips AH, Park CG, Wang J, Wahiduzzaman, Freyaldenhoven WT, Kinger S, Pioso BJ, Bollinger JC, Somjee R, Lang B, Babu MM, Kriwacki RW. Sci Adv. 2025 Dec 5;11(49):eady1420. doi: 10.1126/sciadv.ady1420. Epub 2025 Dec 3. PubMed 41337585.
Backbone
  Vector backbone: CL20
  Vector type: Mammalian Expression
Growth in bacteria
  Bacterial resistance: Ampicillin, 100 μg/mL
  Growth temperature: 37°C
  Growth strain: NEB Stable
  Copy number: High Copy
Gene/Insert
  Gene/Insert name: FOidr_118
  Species: H. sapiens (human)
  Mutation: Unmutated
  Tag / fusion protein: monomeric EGFP (N terminal on insert)
  Cloning method: Restriction Enzyme; 5′ cloning site Unknown (unknown if destroyed)
Terms and licenses: Academic/Nonprofit Terms; Industry Terms: Not Available to Industry
Depositor comments: NUP98_HOXD13_104_181; NUP98_KDM5A_104_181; NUP98_NSD1_104_181
How to cite: CL20_mEGFP_FOidr_118 was a gift from Richard Kriwacki (Addgene plasmid # 244670 ; http://n2t.net/addgene:244670 ; RRID:Addgene_244670)
