[The description below was written by a language model from this plasmid's Addgene catalogue record and pLannotate feature annotations shown in this document.]
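Description:
CL20_mEGFP_FOidr_118 is a mammalian expression plasmid built on the CL20 backbone. The catalogue lists it simply as a mammalian expression vector, but the feature table shows it has the architecture of a self-inactivating HIV-1 lentiviral transfer vector. It is maintained in E. coli through a high-copy ColE1/pUC-type origin and an ampicillin resistance gene (β-lactamase). The recommended recombination-deficient host strain fits the presence of repeated LTR sequences. The viral portion runs from a CMV enhancer fused to a truncated 5' LTR, which would drive genomic RNA production in packaging cells. It continues through the Ψ packaging signal with a gag fragment, the cPPT/CTS, and the Rev response element. It ends in a ΔU3 3' LTR fragment followed by a rabbit β-globin polyadenylation signal. An SV40 origin and SV40 poly(A) signal lie in the plasmid backbone, along with remnants of lac regulatory sequence. No mammalian selection marker is annotated.

The payload is an internal CMV enhancer/promoter driving monomeric EGFP fused at the N terminus of FOidr_118, an unmutated human intrinsically disordered region. The annotation identifies this short insert as a fragment of NUP98. The depositor comments map it to residues 104–181, a segment shared by the oncogenic fusion proteins NUP98-HOXD13, NUP98-KDM5A and NUP98-NSD1. The construct is meant to express this fluorescently tagged IDR in mammalian cells so that its localisation and behaviour can be imaged. The associated publication concerns protein condensate formation and its links to RNA biology, which suggests the construct is used to assess the condensate-forming propensity of fusion oncoprotein-derived IDRs. Small annotated hits such as the Tet-responsive promoter, nef, vif and Rev fragments appear to be residual vector sequence rather than functional elements.
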