Features (pLannotate 1.2.2; 29 found; start..end, strand, type, name):
    199..254     -  polyA_signal   β-globin poly(A) signal: rabbit β-globin polyadenylation signal (Gil and Proudfoot, 1987)
    340..475     -  LTR            3' LTR (ΔU3) (fragment): self-inactivating 3' long terminal repeat (LTR) from HIV-1
    477..545     -  CDS            nef (fragment): NEF_HV1Z2 - Experimental evidence at protein level: Swiss-Prot protein existence level 1. Extracellular Nef protein targets CD4(+) T-lymphocytes for apoptosis by interacting with CXCR4 surface receptors. From Human immunodeficiency virus type 1 group M subtype D (isolate Z2/CDC-Z34) (HIV-1).
    571..804     -  CDS            NUP98 (fragment): NUP98_HUMAN - Also known as ADAR2. Experimental evidence at protein level: Swiss-Prot protein existence level 1. (Microbial infection) Binds HIV-1 capsid-nucleocapsid (HIV-1 CA-NC) complexes and may thereby promote the integration of the virus in the host nucleus (in vitro) (PubMed:23523133). Binding affinity to HIV-1 CA-NC complexes bearing the capsid change ASN-74-ASP is reduced (in vitro) (PubMed:23523133). From Homo sapiens (Human).
    847..1563    -  CDS            mEGFP: mEGFP is a basic (constitutively fluorescent) green fluorescent protein published in 2002, derived from Aequorea victoria. It has moderate acid sensitivity.
   1577..1614    -  misc_feature   MCS (fragment): multiple cloning site
   1613..1629    -  promoter       tight TRE promoter (fragment): Tet-responsive promoter PTight, consisting of seven tet operator sequences followed by the minimal CMV promoter
   1645..1848    -  promoter       CMV promoter: human cytomegalovirus (CMV) immediate early promoter
   1849..2152    -  enhancer       CMV enhancer: human cytomegalovirus immediate early enhancer
   2220..2236    -  misc_feature   MCS (fragment): multiple cloning site
   2236..2261    -  CDS            Rev (fragment): human immunodeficiency virus 1 (HIV-1) Rev protein; rev; enhances nuclear export of unspliced and incompletely spliced viral mRNAs
   2638..2871    -  misc_feature   RRE: The Rev response element (RRE) of HIV-1 allows for Rev-dependent mRNA export from the nucleus to the cytoplasm.
   3005..3088    -  CDS            vif (fragment): VIF_HV1BR - Experimental evidence at protein level: Swiss-Prot protein existence level 1. Counteracts the innate antiviral activity of host APOBEC3F and APOBEC3G. Forms a complex with host APOBEC3F and APOBEC3G thus preventing the entry of these lethally hypermutating enzymes into progeny virions. Recruits an active E3 ubiquitin ligase complex composed of elongin BC, CUL5, and RBX2 to induce polyubiquitination of APOBEC3G and APOBEC3F. In turn, they are directed to the 26S proteasome for degradation. Vif interaction with APOBEC3G also blocks its cytidine deaminase activity in a proteasome-inde
   3231..3348    -  misc_feature   cPPT/CTS: central polypurine tract and central termination sequence of HIV-1
   3497..3856    -  CDS            HIV-1 gag (fragment): gag protein from human immunodeficiency virus 1; gag
   3840..3965    -  misc_feature   HIV-1 Ψ: packaging signal of human immunodeficiency virus type 1
   4012..4269    -  LTR            5' LTR (truncated): truncated 5' long terminal repeat (LTR) from HIV-1
   4271..4650    -  enhancer       CMV enhancer: human cytomegalovirus immediate early enhancer
   4681..4785    +  promoter       AmpR promoter: bla
   4786..5646    +  CDS            AmpR: β-lactamase; bla; confers resistance to ampicillin, carbenicillin, and related antibiotics
   5817..6405    +  rep_origin     ori: high-copy-number ColE1/pMB1/pBR322/pUC origin of replication
   6588..6642    +  CDS            lacI (fragment): lac repressor; lacI; The lac repressor binds to the lac operator to inhibit transcription in E. coli. This inhibition can be relieved by adding lactose or isopropyl-β-D-thiogalactopyranoside (IPTG).
   6644..6778    -  polyA_signal   SV40 poly(A) signal: SV40 polyadenylation signal
   6798..6933    -  rep_origin     SV40 ori: SV40 origin of replication
   6957..6979    -  promoter       SV40 promoter (fragment): SV40 enhancer and early promoter
   6986..7025    +  CDS            lacI (fragment): lac repressor; lacI; The lac repressor binds to the lac operator to inhibit transcription in E. coli. This inhibition can be relieved by adding lactose or isopropyl-β-D-thiogalactopyranoside (IPTG).
   7038..7059    +  protein_bind   CAP binding site: CAP binding activates transcription in the presence of cAMP. E. coli catabolite activator protein
   7074..7104    +  promoter       lac promoter: promoter for the E. coli lac operon
   7112..7128    +  protein_bind   lac operator: The lac repressor binds to the lac operator to inhibit transcription in E. coli. This inhibition can be relieved by adding lactose or isopropyl-β-D-thiogalactopyranoside (IPTG). lac repressor encoded by lacI
>Addgene plasmid #244670 | CL20_mEGFP_FOidr_118 | addgene full sequence | sequence record 488141 | Addgene NGS Result
AAAAAAAATCTAACCTCAAGTCAAGGCTTTTCTATGGAATAAGGAATGGACAGCAGGGGGCTGTTTCATA
TACTGATGACCTCTTTATAGCCAACCTTTGTTCATGGCAGCCAGCATATGGGCATATGTTGCCAAACTCT
AAACCAAATACTCATTCTGATGTTTTAAATGATTTGCCCTCCCATATGTCCTTCCGAGTGAGAGACACAA
AAAATTCCAACACACTATTGCAATGAAAATAAATTTCCTTTATTAGCCAGAAGTCAGATGCTCAAGGGGC
TTCATGATGTCCCCATAATTTTTGGCAGAGGGAAAAAGATCTGCTAGCTCGAGCAGCTGAAGCTTTATTG
AGGCTTAAGCAGTGGGTTCCCTAGTTAGCCAGAGAGCTCCCAGGCTCAGATCTGGTCTAACCAGAGAGAC
CCAGTACAGGCAAAAAGCAGATCTTGTCTTCTTTGGGAGTGAATTAGCCCTTCCAGTCCCCCCTTTTCTT
TTAAAAAGTGGCTAAGATCTACAGCTGCCTTGTAAGTCATTGGTCTTAAAGGTACCGTAATCTTATCTAG
AACCGGTTCAGTTAGTGCTAACTCCAGCTTTGACCATAGTATCTGTACCAGTTGGAGGGTTAAATTTAAT
AGTAGTCCCAGTAGGAGCAGCTGTAAAACTACTTGGCCCAAAGAGGGAGCCAGATGTGCTGCCAAAAGGA
TTAGAGGTGGTATTTGTGGTTCCAAAGAGTCCTCCACTGCTAGTACTGGTTCCAAAATTGCCAAAGCCAG
TTGGTTTATTTTGTGCAAAGGCATTGTTTTGGGACCGGGAAGCGGCCGCACTTCCCCCGGAGCCTCCGCT
TCCGCCCTTGTACAGCTCGTCCATGCCGAGAGTGATCCCGGCGGCGGTCACGAACTCCAGCAGGACCATG
TGATCGCGCTTCTCGTTGGGGTCTTTGCTCAGCTTGGACTGGGTGCTCAGGTAGTGGTTGTCGGGCAGCA
GCACGGGGCCGTCGCCGATGGGGGTGTTCTGCTGGTAGTGGTCGGCGAGCTGCACGCTGCCGTCCTCGAT
GTTGTGGCGGATCTTGAAGTTCACCTTGATGCCGTTCTTCTGCTTGTCGGCCATGATATAGACGTTGTGG
CTGTTGTAGTTGTACTCCAGCTTGTGCCCCAGGATGTTGCCGTCCTCCTTGAAGTCGATGCCCTTCAGCT
CGATGCGGTTCACCAGGGTGTCGCCCTCGAACTTCACCTCGGCGCGGGTCTTGTAGTTGCCGTCGTCCTT
GAAGAAGATGGTGCGCTCCTGGACGTAGCCTTCGGGCATGGCGGACTTGAAGAAGTCGTGCTGCTTCATG
TGGTCGGGGTAGCGGCTGAAGCACTGCACGCCGTAGGTCAGGGTGGTCACGAGGGTGGGCCAGGGCACGG
GCAGCTTGCCGGTGGTGCAGATGAACTTCAGGGTCAGCTTGCCGTAGGTGGCATCGCCCTCGCCCTCGCC
GGACACGCTGAACTTGTGGCCGTTTACGTCGCCGTCCAGCTCGACCAGGATGGGCACCACCCCGGTGAAC
AGCTCCTCGCCCTTGCTCACCATGGTGGCGACCGGTGGATCCCGGGCCCGCGGTACCGTCGACTGCAGAA
TTCGGTTCACTAAACGAGCCCGGTTCACTAAACGAGCTCTGCTTATATAGACCTCCCACCGTACACGCCT
ACCGCCCATTTGCGTCAATGGGGCGGAGTTGTTACGACATTTTGGAAAGTCCCGTTGATTTTGGTGCCAA
AACAAACTCCCATTGACGTCAATGGGGTGGAGACTTGGAAATCCCCGTGAGTCAAACCGCTATCCACGCC
CATTGATGTACTGCCAAAACCGCATCACCATGGTAATAGCGATGACTAATACGTAGATGTACTGCCAAGT
AGGAAAGTCCCATAAGGTCATGTACTGGGCATAATGCCAGGCGGGCCATTTACCGTCATTGACGTCAATA
GGGGGCGTACTTGGCATATGATACACTTGATGTACTGCCAAGTGGGCAGTTTACCGTAAATACTCCACCC
ATTGACGTCAATGGAAAGTCCCTATTGGCGTTACTATGGGAACATACGTCATTATTGACGTCAATGGGCG
GGGGTCGTTGGGCGGTCAGCCAGGCGGGCCATTTACCGTAAGTTATGTAACGCGGAACTCCATATATGGG
CTATGAACTAATGACCCCGTAATTGATTACTATTAATAACTAGCACGCGTTCGAAGCTTGAGCTCGGTCC
CCTCGGGGTTGGGAGGTGGGTCTGAAACGATAATGGTGAATATCCCTGCCTAACTCTATTCACTATAGAA
AGTACAGCAAAAACTATTCTTAAACCTACCAAGCCTCCTACTATCATTATGAATAATTTTATATACCACA
GCCAATTTGTTATGTTAAACCAATTCCACAAACTTGCCCATTTATCTAATTCCAATAATTCTTGTTCATT
CTTTTCTTGCTGGTTTTGCGATTCTTCAATTAAGGAGTGTATTAAGCTTGTGTAATTGTTAATTTCTCTG
TCCCACTCCATCCAGGTCGTGTGATTCCAAATCTGTTCCAGAGATTTATTACTCCAACTAGCATTCCAAG
GCACAGCAGTGGTGCAAATGAGTTTTCCAGAGCAACCCCAAATCCCCAGGAGCTGTTGATCCTTTAGGTA
TCTTTCCACAGCCAGGATTCTTGCCTGGAGCTGCTTGATGCCCCAGACTGTGAGTTGCAACAGATGCTGT
TGCGCCTCAATAGCCCTCAGCAAATTGTTCTGCTGCTGCACTATACCAGACAATAATTGTCTGGCCTGTA
CCGTCAGCGTCATTGACGCTGCGCCCATAGTGCTTCCTGCTGCTCCCAAGAACCCAAGGAACAAAGCTCC
TATTCCCACTGCTCTTTTTTCTCTCTGCACCACTCTTCTCTTTGCCTTGGTGGGTGCTACTCCTAATGGT
TCAATTTTTACTACTTTATATTTATATAATTCACTTCTCCAATTGTCCCTCATATCTCCTCCTTATGGTG
TTTTACTAAACTTTTCCATGTTCTAATCCTCATCCTGTCTACTTGCCACACAATCATCACCTGCCATCTG
TTTTCCATAATCCCTAATGATCTTTGCTTTTCTTCTTGGCACTACTTTTATGTCACTATTATCTTGTATT
ACTACTGCCCCTTCACCTTTCCAGAGGAGCTTTGCTGGTCCTTTCCAAAGTGGATTTCTGCTGTCCCTGT
AATAAACCCGAAAATTTTGAATTTTTGTAATTTGTTTTTGTAATTCTTTAGTTTGTATGTCTGTTGCTAT
TATGTCTACTATTCTTTCCCCTGCACTGTACCCCCCAATCCCCCCTTTTCTTTTAAAATTGTGGATGAAT
ACTGCCATTTGTACTGCTGTCTTAAGATGTTCAGCCTGATCTCTTACCTGTCCTATAATTTTCTTTAATT
CTTTATTCATAGATTCTACTACTCCTTGACTTTGGGGATTGTAGGGAATTTCCAGGTCTGAAGATCCTGC
TGCTTGCTGTGCTTTTTTCTTACTTTTGTTTTGCTCTTCCTCTATCTTGTCTAAAGCTTCCTTGGTGTCT
TTTATCTCTATCCTTTGATGCACACAATAGAGGGTTGCTACTGTATTATATAATGATCTAAGTTCTTCTG
ATCCTGTCTGAAGGGATGGTTGTAGCTGTCCCAGTATTTGTCTACAGCCTTCTGATGTTTCTAACAGGCC
AGTATTAACTGCGAATCGTTCTAGCTCCCTGCTTGCCCATACTATATGTTTTAATTTATATTTTTTCTTT
CCCCCTGGCCTTAACCGAATTTTTTCCCATCGCGATCTAATTCTCCCCCGCTTAATACTGACGCTCTCGC
ACCCATCTCTCTCCTTCTAGCCTCCGCTAGTCAAAATTTTTGGCGTACTCACCAGTCGCCGCCCCTCGCC
TCTTGCCGTGCGCGCTTCAGCAAGCCGAGTCCTGCGTCGAGAGAGCTCCTCTGGTTTCCCTTTCGCTTTC
AAGTCCCTGTTCGGGCGCCACTGCTAGAGATTTTCCACACTGACTAAAAGGGTCTGAGGGATCTCTAGTT
ACCAGAGTCACACAACAGACGGGCACACACTACTTGAAGCACTCAAGGCAAGCTTTATTGAGGCTTAAGC
AGTGGGTTCCCTAGTTAGCCAGAGAGCTCCCAGGCTCAGATCTGGTCTAACCAGAGAGACCCAGTACAGG
CAAAAAGCAGCTGCTTATATGCAGGATCTGAGGGCTCGCCACTCCCCAGTCCCGCCCAGGCCACGCCTCC
CATGGTAATAGCGATGACTAATACGTAGATGTACTGCCAAGTAGGAAAGTCCCATAAGGTCATGTACTGG
GCATAATGCCAGGCGGGCCATTTACCGTCATTGACGTCAATAGGGGGCGTACTTGGCATATGATACACTT
GATGTACTGCCAAGTGGGCAGTTTACCGTAAATACTCCACCCATTGACGTCAATGGAAAGTCCCTATTGG
CGTTACTATGGGAACATACGTCATTATTGACGTCAATGGGCGGGGGTCGTTGGGCGGTCAGCCAGGCGGG
CCATTTACCGTAAGTTATGTAACGCGGAACTCCATATATGGGCTATGAACTAATGACCCCGTAATTGATT
ACTATTAATAACTAGTCAATAATCAATGTCGACCCAGGTGGCACTTTTCGGGGAAATGTGCGCGGAACCC
CTATTTGTTTATTTTTCTAAATACATTCAAATATGTATCCGCTCATGAGACAATAACCCTGATAAATGCT
TCAATAATATTGAAAAAGGAAGAGTATGAGTATTCAACATTTCCGTGTCGCCCTTATTCCCTTTTTTGCG
GCATTTTGCCTTCCTGTTTTTGCTCACCCAGAAACGCTGGTGAAAGTAAAAGATGCTGAAGATCAGTTGG
GTGCACGAGTGGGTTACATCGAACTGGATCTCAACAGCGGTAAGATCCTTGAGAGTTTTCGCCCCGAAGA
ACGTTTTCCAATGATGAGCACTTTTAAAGTTCTGCTATGTGGCGCGGTATTATCCCGTATTGACGCCGGG
CAAGAGCAACTCGGTCGCCGCATACACTATTCTCAGAATGACTTGGTTGAGTACTCACCAGTCACAGAAA
AGCATCTTACGGATGGCATGACAGTAAGAGAATTATGCAGTGCTGCCATAACCATGAGTGATAACACTGC
GGCCAACTTACTTCTGACAACGATCGGAGGACCGAAGGAGCTAACCGCTTTTTTGCACAACATGGGGGAT
CATGTAACTCGCCTTGATCGTTGGGAACCGGAGCTGAATGAAGCCATACCAAACGACGAGCGTGACACCA
CGATGCCTGTAGCAATGGCAACAACGTTGCGCAAACTATTAACTGGCGAACTACTTACTCTAGCTTCCCG
GCAACAATTAATAGACTGGATGGAGGCGGATAAAGTTGCAGGACCACTTCTGCGCTCGGCCCTTCCGGCT
GGCTGGTTTATTGCTGATAAATCTGGAGCCGGTGAGCGTGGGTCTCGCGGTATCATTGCAGCACTGGGGC
CAGATGGTAAGCCCTCCCGTATCGTAGTTATCTACACGACGGGGAGTCAGGCAACTATGGATGAACGAAA
TAGACAGATCGCTGAGATAGGTGCCTCACTGATTAAGCATTGGTAACTGTCAGACCAAGTTTACTCATAT
ATACTTTAGATTGATTTAAAACTTCATTTTTAATTTAAAAGGATCTAGGTGAAGATCCTTTTTGATAATC
TCATGACCAAAATCCCTTAACGTGAGTTTTCGTTCCACTGAGCGTCAGACCCCGTAGAAAAGATCAAAGG
ATCTTCTTGAGATCCTTTTTTTCTGCGCGTAATCTGCTGCTTGCAAACAAAAAAACCACCGCTACCAGCG
GTGGTTTGTTTGCCGGATCAAGAGCTACCAACTCTTTTTCCGAAGGTAACTGGCTTCAGCAGAGCGCAGA
TACCAAATACTGTTCTTCTAGTGTAGCCGTAGTTAGGCCACCACTTCAAGAACTCTGTAGCACCGCCTAC
ATACCTCGCTCTGCTAATCCTGTTACCAGTGGCTGCTGCCAGTGGCGATAAGTCGTGTCTTACCGGGTTG
GACTCAAGACGATAGTTACCGGATAAGGCGCAGCGGTCGGGCTGAACGGGGGGTTCGTGCACACAGCCCA
GCTTGGAGCGAACGACCTACACCGAACTGAGATACCTACAGCGTGAGCTATGAGAAAGCGCCACGCTTCC
CGAAGGGAGAAAGGCGGACAGGTATCCGGTAAGCGGCAGGGTCGGAACAGGAGAGCGCACGAGGGAGCTT
CCAGGGGGAAACGCCTGGTATCTTTATAGTCCTGTCGGGTTTCGCCACCTCTGACTTGAGCGTCGATTTT
TGTGATGCTCGTCAGGGGGGCGGAGCCTATGGAAAAACGCCAGCAACGCGGCCTTTTTACGGTTCCTGGC
CTTTTGCTGGCCTTTTGCTCACATGTTCTTTCCTGCGTTATCCCCTGCTTCTGTGGATAACCGTATTACC
GCCTTTGAGTGAGCTGATACCGCTCGCCGCAGCCGAACGACCGAGCGCAGCGAGTCAGTGAGCGAGGAAG
CGGAAGAGCGCCCAATACGCAAACCGCCTCTCCCCGCGCGTTGGCCGATTCATTAATGCAGCGGATCCAG
ACATGATAAGATACATTGATGAGTTTGGACAAACCACAACTAGAATGCAGTGAAAAAAATGCTTTATTTG
TGAAATTTGTGATGCTATTGCTTTATTTGTAACCATTATAAGCTGCAATAAACAAGTTAGCTTTTTGCAA
AAGCCTAGGCCTCCAAAAAAGCCTCCTCACTACTTCTGGAATAGCTCAGAGGCCGAGGCGGCCTCGGCCT
CTGCATAAATAAAAAAAATTAGTCAGCCATGGGGCGGAGAATGGGCGGAACTGGGCGGAGTTAGGGGCGG
GATGGGCGGAGTTAGGGGCGGGACTATGGTTGCTGACTAATTGAGATGCGGATCCGCTGGCACGACAGGT
TTCCCGACTGGAAAGCGGGCAGTGAGCGCAACGCAATTAATGTGAGTTAGCTCACTCATTAGGCACCCCA
GGCTTTACACTTTATGCTTCCGGCTCGTATGTTGTGTGGAATTGTGAGCGGATAACAATTTCACACAGGA
AACAGCTATGACCATGATTACGCCAAGCTTGGGCTGCAGGTCGAGGGATCTCCATAAGAGAAGAGGGACA
GCTATGACTGGGAGTAGTCAGGAGAGGAGGAAAAATCTGGCTAGTAAAACATGTAAGGAAAATTTTAGGG
ATGTTAAAGAAAAAAATAACACAAAACAAAATAT
